>Addgene plasmid #163727 | pJH628_pJH_LldR_PlldR-sfGFP.3TAG | addgene full sequence | sequence record 323847 | Addgene NGS Result
TCCGCTCATGAGACAATAACCCTGATAAATGCTTCAATAATATTGAAAAAGGAAGAGTATGAGTATTCAA
CATTTCCGTGTCGCCCTTATTCCCTTTTTTGCGGCATTTTGCCTTCCTGTTTTTGCTCACCCAGAAACGC
TGGTGAAAGTAAAAGATGCTGAAGATCAGTTGGGTGCACGAGTGGGTTACATCGAACTGGATCTCAACAG
CGGTAAGATCCTTGAGAGTTTTCGCCCCGAAGAACGTTTTCCAATGATGAGCACTTTTAAAGTTCTGCTA
TGTGGCGCGGTATTATCCCGTATTGACGCCGGGCAAGAGCAACTCGGTCGCCGCATACACTATTCTCAGA
ATGACTTGGTTGAGTACTCACCAGTCACAGAAAAGCATCTTACGGATGGCATGACAGTAAGAGAATTATG
CAGTGCTGCCATAACCATGAGTGATAACACTGCGGCCAACTTACTTCTGACAACGATCGGAGGACCGAAG
GAGCTAACCGCTTTTTTGCACAACATGGGGGATCATGTAACTCGCCTTGATCGTTGGGAACCGGAGCTGA
ATGAAGCCATACCAAACGACGAGCGTGACACCACGATGCCTGTAGCAATGGCAACAACGTTGCGCAAACT
ATTAACTGGCGAACTACTTACTCTAGCTTCCCGGCAACAATTAATAGACTGGATGGAGGCGGATAAAGTT
GCAGGACCACTTCTGCGCTCGGCCCTTCCGGCTGGCTGGTTTATTGCTGATAAATCTGGAGCCGGTGAGC
GTGGGTCTCGCGGTATCATTGCAGCACTGGGGCCAGATGGTAAGCCCTCCCGTATCGTAGTTATCTACAC
GACGGGGAGTCAGGCAACTATGGATGAACGAAATAGACAGATCGCTGAGATAGGTGCCTCACTGATTAAG
CATTGGTAACTGTCAGACCAAGTTTACTCATATATACTTTAGATTGATTTAAAACTTCATTTTTAATTTA
AAAGGATCTAGGTGAAGATCCTTTTTGATAATCTCATGACCAAAATCCCTTAACGTGGGTTTTCGTTCCA
CTGAGCGTCAGACCCCGTAGAAAAGATCAAAGGATCATCTTGAGATCCTTTTTTTCTGCGCGTAATCTGC
TGCTTGCAAACAAAAAAACCACCGCTACCAGCGGTGGTTTGTTTGCCGGATCAAGAGCTACCAACTCTTT
TTCCGAAGGTAACTGGCTTCAGCAGAGCGCAGATACCAAATACTGTTCTTCTAGTGTAGCCGTAGTTAGG
CCACCACTTCAAGAACTCTGTAGCACCGCCTACATACCTCGCTCTGCTAATCCTGTTACCAGTGGCTGCT
GCCAGTGGCGATAAGTCGTGTCTTACCGGGTTGGACTCAAGACGATAGTTACCGGATAAGGCGCAGCGGT
CGGGCTGAACGGGGGGTTCGTGCACACAGCCCAGCTTGGAGCGAACGACCTACACCGAACTGAGATACCT
ACAGCGTGAGCTATGAGAAAGCGCCACGCTTCCCGAAGGGAGAAAGGCGGACAGGTATCCGGTAAGCGGC
AGGGTCGGAACAGGAGAGCGCACGAGGGAGCTTCCAGGGGGAAACGCCTGGTATCTTTATAGTCCTGTCG
GGTTTCGCCACCTCTGACTTGAGCGTCGATTTTTGTGATGCTCGTCAGGGGGGCGGAGCCTATGGAAAAA
CGCCAGCAACGCGGCCTTTTTACGGTTCCTGGCCTTTTGCTGGCCTTTTGCTCATGGCTGTTTTGGCGGA
TGAGAGAAGATTTTCAGCCTGATACAGATTAAATCAGAACGCAGAAGCGGTCTGATAAAACAGAATTTGC
CTGGCGGCAGTAGCGCGGTGGTCCCACCTGACCCCATGCCGAACTCAGAAGTGAAACGCCGTAGCGCCGA
TGGTAGTGTGGGGTCTCCCCATGCGAGAGTAGGGAACTGCCAGGCATCAAATAAAACGAAAGGCTCAGTC
GAAAGACTGGGCCTTTCGTTTTATCTGTTGTTTGTCGGTGAACGCTCTCCTGAGTAGGACAAATCCGCCG
GGAGCGGATTTGAACGTTGCGAAGCAACGGCCCGGAGGGTAGCGGGCAGGACGCCCGCCATAAACTGCCA
GGCATCAAATTAAGCAGAAGGCCATCCTGACGGATGGCCTTTTTGCGTTTCTACAAACTCTGCTAGCAAG
TAAGGCCGACCAACAACCTAAGGGCAATTCTCTGATGAGGATTGCCCTTTTCTTTACCAGACATCTCCCC
CCACAAGAATTGGCCCTACCAATTCTTCGCTTATCTGACCTCTGGTTCACAATTTCCCAATTAAAACTCA
CATCAATGTTGCCAATACATAACATTTAGTTAACCATTCATTGTCATTATCCCTACACAACACAATTGGC
AGTGCCACTTTTACACAACGTGTGACAAGGAGATGAGCAACAGACTCATTACACGATGTGCGTGGACTCC
CATTTAACTTTAAGAAGGAGATATACATATGCGTAAAGGTGAAGAACTGTTCACCGGTGTTGTTCCGATC
CTGGTTGAACTGGACGGTGACGTTAACGGTCACAAATTCTCTGTTCGTGGTGAAGGTGAAGGTGACGCTA
CCTAGGGTAAACTGACCCTGAAATTCATCTGCACCACCGGTAAACTGCCGGTTCCGTGGCCGACCCTGGT
TACCACCCTGACCTACGGTGTTCAGTGCTTCGCTCGTTACCCGGACCACATGAAACAGCACGACTTCTTC
AAATCTGCTATGCCGGAAGGTTACGTTCAGGAACGTACCATCTCTTTCAAAGACGACGGTACCTACAAAA
CCCGTGCTGAAGTTAAATTCGAAGGTGACACCCTGGTTAACCGTATCGAACTGAAAGGTATCGACTTCAA
AGAAGACGGTTAGATCCTGGGTCACAAACTGGAATACAACTTCAACTCTCACAACGTTTAGATCACCGCT
GACAAACAGAAAAACGGTATCAAAGCTAACTTCAAAATCCGTCACAACGTTGAAGACGGTTCTGTTCAGC
TGGCTGACCACTACCAGCAGAACACCCCGATCGGTGACGGTCCGGTTCTGCTGCCGGACAACCACTACCT
GTCTACCCAGTCTGTTCTGTCTAAAGACCCGAACGAAAAACGTGACCACATGGTTCTGCTGGAATTCGTT
ACCGCTGCTGGTATCACCCACGGTATGGACGAACTGTACAAAGATGCATGCCAGTTCTAACATAACCCTA
ATGAGTGAGCTAACTTACATTAATTGCGTTGCGCCTTAATTAACGGCACTCCTCAGCAAATATAATGACC
CTCTTGATAACCCAAGAGGGCATTTTTTAATGCCCATGGCGTTTACCACAGCTAACACCACGTCGTCCCT
ATCTGCTGCCCTAGGTCTATGAGTGGTTGCTGGATAACTTTACGGGCATGCATAAGGCTCGTAGGCTATA
TTCAGGGAGACCACAACGGTTTCCCTCTACAAATAATTTTGTTTAACTTTGAAATAAGGAGGTAATACAA
ATGATTGTTTTACCCAGACGCCTGTCAGACGAGGTTGCCGATCGTGTGCGGGCGCTGATTGATGAAAAAA
ACCTGGAAGCGGGCATGAAGTTGCCCGCTGAGCGCCAACTGGCGATGCAACTCGGCGTATCACGTAATTC
ACTGCGCGAGGCGCTGGCAAAACTGGTGAGTGAAGGCGTGCTGCTCAGTCGACGCGGCGGCGGGACGTTT
ATTCGCTGGCGTCATGACACATGGTCGGAGCAAAACATCGTCCAGCCGCTAAAAACACTGATGGCCGATG
ATCCGGATTACAGTTTCGATATTCTGGAAGCCCGCTACGCCATTGAAGCCAGCACCGCATGGCATGCGGC
AATGCGCGCCACACCTGGCGACAAAGAAAAGATTCAGCTTTGCTTTGAAGCAACGCTAAGTGAAGACCCG
GATATCGCCTCACAAGCGGACGTTCGTTTTCATCTGGCGATTGCCGAAGCCTCACATAACATCGTGCTGC
TGCAAACCATGCGCGGTTTCTTCGATGTCCTGCAATCCTCAGTGAAGCATAGCCGTCAGCGGATGTATCT
GGTGCCACCGGTTTTTTCACAACTGACCGAACAACATCAGGCTGTCATTGACGCCATTTTTGCCGGTGAT
GCTGACGGGGCGCGTAAAGCAATGATGGCGCACCTTAGTTTTGTTCACACCACCATGAAACGATTCGATG
AAGATCAGGCTCGCCACGCACGGATTACCCGCCTGCCCGGTGAGCATAATGAGCATTCGAGGGAGAAAAA
CGCATAATAAGCGACTAAAAAATTGAATGTAGGAAACCAACATGCCAGTTCGAGCAATAACTAGCATAAC
CCCTTGGGGCCTCTAAACGGGTCTTGAGGGGTTTTTTGCTGAAACCTCAGGCATTTGAGAAGCACACGGT
CACACT
Features (pLannotate 1.2.2; 11 found; start..end, strand, type, name):
      1..58      +  promoter       AmpR promoter (fragment): bla
     59..919     +  CDS            AmpR: β-lactamase; bla; confers resistance to ampicillin, carbenicillin, and related antibiotics
   1090..1678    +  rep_origin     ori: high-copy-number ColE1/pMB1/pBR322/pUC origin of replication
   1819..1934    +  ncRNA          5S rRNA: Accession: RF00001 - 5S ribosomal RNA
   1938..2024    +  terminator     rrnB T1 terminator: Escherichia coli rrnB; transcription terminator T1 from the E. coli rrnB gene
   2116..2143    +  terminator     rrnB T2 terminator: transcription terminator T2 from the E. coli rrnB gene
   2453..2471    +  RBS            RBS (fragment): efficient ribosome binding site from bacteriophage T7 gene 10 (Olins and Rangwala, 1989)
   2479..3192    +  CDS            Superfolder GFP: Superfolder GFP is a basic (constitutively fluorescent) green fluorescent protein published in 2005, derived from Aequorea victoria. It is reported to be a very rapidly-maturing weak dimer.
   3221..3242    -  protein_bind   CAP binding site: CAP binding activates transcription in the presence of cAMP. E. coli catabolite activator protein
   3501..4274    +  CDS            lldR: LLDR_ECOLI - Also known as lctR. Experimental evidence at transcript level: Swiss-Prot protein existence level 2. May be a regulatory protein for the LCT genes. From Escherichia coli (strain K12).
   4331..4378    +  terminator     T7 terminator: transcription terminator for bacteriophage T7 RNA polymerase
