[The description below was written by a language model from this plasmid's Addgene catalogue record and pLannotate feature annotations shown in this document.]
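Description:
pJH628_pJH_LldR_PlldR-sfGFP.3TAG is a 4.4 kb bacterial expression plasmid built on a pBR322-type backbone. It replicates in E. coli from a high-copy ColE1/pMB1-family origin and is selected with ampicillin through the bla β-lactamase gene and its promoter. The insert is synthetic and was assembled by Gibson cloning.

The payload is a lactate-responsive reporter circuit. A superfolder GFP coding sequence, preceded by a fragment of the efficient phage T7 gene 10 ribosome binding site, is placed under the lactate-inducible PlldR promoter according to the plasmid name and stated purpose. The promoter itself was not picked up as a feature in the automated annotation, presumably lying in the unannotated stretch upstream of the RBS. The rrnB T1 and T2 terminators (with an adjacent 5S rRNA segment) sit upstream of that region, where they would insulate the reporter from read-through originating in the backbone. The sfGFP gene carries three amber (TAG) stop codons in place of N39, N135 and Y151, so full-length fluorescent protein is made only when an amber suppressor tRNA is present to read through all three positions. The same plasmid encodes E. coli LldR, the regulator of the lactate utilisation genes that confers lactate responsiveness, followed by a T7 terminator. The record does not state which promoter drives lldR, though a CAP binding site is annotated between the two coding sequences.

The associated publication concerns a suppressor tRNA-mediated feedforward loop for eliminating leaky bacterial gene expression. The plasmid fits this as a reporter in which output requires both transcriptional induction by lactate and translational suppression of the amber codons.
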