Addgene plasmid #163727: pJH628_pJH_LldR_PlldR-sfGFP.3TAG
Purpose: Lactate-inducible expression of green fluorescent protein encoding three amber codons
Depositing lab: Matthew Bennett. Depositing organization: Rice University. Publication: A suppressor tRNA-mediated feedforward loop eliminates leaky gene expression in bacteria. Ho JML, Miller CA, Parks SE, Mattia JR, Bennett MR. Nucleic Acids Res. 2021 Mar 18;49(5):e25. doi: 10.1093/nar/gkaa1179. PubMed 33290521.
Backbone
  Vector backbone: pBR322
  Vector type: Bacterial Expression
Growth in bacteria
  Bacterial resistance: Ampicillin, 100 μg/mL
  Growth temperature: 37°C
  Growth strain: NEB Stable
  Copy number: High Copy
Gene/Insert
  Gene/Insert name: lldr gfp.3TAG
  Species: Synthetic
  Mutation: gfp.N39TAG,N135TAG,Y151TAG
  Cloning method: Gibson Cloning
Terms and licenses: Academic/Nonprofit Terms; Industry Terms: Not Available to Industry
How to cite: pJH628_pJH_LldR_PlldR-sfGFP.3TAG was a gift from Matthew Bennett (Addgene plasmid # 163727 ; http://n2t.net/addgene:163727 ; RRID:Addgene_163727)
